Addgene plasmid #207338: pCMV5D HA-Δ37 PPM1H
Purpose: Mammalian expression of HA-Δ37 PPM1H
Depositing lab: Suzanne Pfeffer. Depositing organization: Stanford University. Publication: Localization of PPM1H phosphatase tunes Parkinson's disease-linked LRRK2 kinase-mediated Rab GTPase phosphorylation and ciliogenesis. Yeshaw WM, Adhikari A, Chiang CY, Dhekne HS, Wawro PS, Pfeffer SR. Proc Natl Acad Sci U S A. 2023 Oct 31;120(44):e2315171120. doi: 10.1073/pnas.2315171120. Epub 2023 Oct 27. PubMed 37889931.
Backbone
  Vector backbone: pCMV5D
  Vector type: Mammalian Expression
Growth in bacteria
  Bacterial resistance: Ampicillin, 100 μg/mL
  Growth temperature: 37°C
  Growth strain: DH5alpha
  Copy number: High Copy
Gene/Insert
  Gene/Insert name: PPM1H
  Species: H. sapiens (human)
  Mutation: Δ37
  Entrez Gene: PPM1H (a.k.a. ARHCL1, NERPP-2C, URCC2)
  Tag / fusion protein: HA (N terminal on insert)
  Cloning method: Unknown
  Sequencing primers: 5′ n/a
Terms and licenses: Academic/Nonprofit Terms; Industry Terms: Not Available to Industry
How to cite: pCMV5D HA-Δ37 PPM1H was a gift from Suzanne Pfeffer (Addgene plasmid # 207338 ; http://n2t.net/addgene:207338 ; RRID:Addgene_207338)
