[The description below was written by a language model from this plasmid's Addgene catalogue record and pLannotate feature annotations shown in this document.]
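Description:
pCMV5D HA-Δ37 PPM1H is a mammalian expression plasmid of about 6.5 kb for producing an HA-tagged, truncated form of the human protein phosphatase PPM1H. It is propagated in E. coli from a high-copy ColE1/pUC-type origin and selected with ampicillin through the β-lactamase gene and its native promoter. Remnants of a bom site, an f1 origin and lac regulatory elements are also annotated, left over from the backbone's cloning history.

The expression cassette uses the human cytomegalovirus immediate early enhancer and promoter to drive the PPM1H coding sequence, with transcripts terminated by the bovine growth hormone polyadenylation signal. The catalogue entry lists the mutation as Δ37 and places the HA epitope at the N terminus. The record does not define Δ37 further, although the name suggests a deletion of 37 residues. The feature table shows a short HA-matching segment just upstream of PPM1H and a second one just downstream of it, so an additional HA sequence may lie beyond the open reading frame; whether it is translated cannot be judged from the annotation alone.

Downstream of the cassette sit an FRT site immediately followed by a hygromycin phosphotransferase gene and an SV40 polyadenylation signal, with only a small fragment of the SV40 promoter nearby. This arrangement resembles FLP-mediated integration vectors, in which the promoterless hygromycin marker is activated after recombination into a genomic FRT locus, but the record does not state this use.

The associated work concerns how PPM1H localization influences LRRK2 kinase-dependent Rab GTPase phosphorylation and ciliogenesis in the context of Parkinson's disease, so the construct is suited to comparing the truncated protein with full-length PPM1H in transfected cells.
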