Features (pLannotate 1.2.2; 20 found; start..end, strand, type, name):
     28..80      -  misc_feature   bom (fragment): basis of mobility region from pBR322
    235..614     +  enhancer       CMV enhancer: human cytomegalovirus immediate early enhancer
    616..815     +  promoter       CMV promoter: human cytomegalovirus (CMV) immediate early promoter
    863..888     +  CDS            3xHA (fragment): three tandem HA epitope tags
    896..2326    +  CDS            PPM1H (fragment): PPM1H_HUMAN - Also known as ARHCL1, KIAA1157, URCC2. Experimental evidence at protein level: Swiss-Prot protein existence level 1. Dephosphorylates CDKN1B at 'Thr-187', thus removing a signal for proteasomal degradation. From Homo sapiens (Human).
   2339..2364    +  CDS            3xHA (fragment): three tandem HA epitope tags
   2412..2636    +  polyA_signal   bGH poly(A) signal: bovine growth hormone polyadenylation signal
   2640..2661    +  promoter       SV40 promoter (fragment): SV40 enhancer and early promoter
   2682..2915    +  rep_origin     f1 ori (fragment) (sequence partly withheld): f1 bacteriophage origin of replication; arrow indicates direction of (+) strand synthesis
   2920..2967    +  protein_bind   FRT: FLP-mediated recombination occurs in the 8-bp core sequence TCTAGAAA (Turan and Bode, 2011). FLP recombinase from the Saccharomyces cerevisiae 2μ plasmid
   2975..3997    +  CDS            HygR: hygromycin B phosphotransferase confers resistance to hygromycin
   4007..4132    +  CDS            ble (fragment): BLE_KLEPN - Experimental evidence at protein level: Swiss-Prot protein existence level 1. Binding protein with a strong affinity to the bleomycin family of antibiotics. Binds to CL990; an antimitotic-antibiotic compound. From Klebsiella pneumoniae.
   4127..4248    +  polyA_signal   SV40 poly(A) signal: SV40 polyadenylation signal
   4321..4337    -  protein_bind   lac operator: The lac repressor binds to the lac operator to inhibit transcription in E. coli. This inhibition can be relieved by adding lactose or isopropyl-β-D-thiogalactopyranoside (IPTG). lac repressor encoded by lacI
   4345..4375    -  promoter       lac promoter: promoter for the E. coli lac operon
   4390..4411    -  protein_bind   CAP binding site: CAP binding activates transcription in the presence of cAMP. E. coli catabolite activator protein
   4424..4516    -  CDS            lacI (fragment): lac repressor; lacI; The lac repressor binds to the lac operator to inhibit transcription in E. coli. This inhibition can be relieved by adding lactose or isopropyl-β-D-thiogalactopyranoside (IPTG).
   4699..5287    -  rep_origin     ori: high-copy-number ColE1/pMB1/pBR322/pUC origin of replication
   5458..6318    -  CDS            AmpR: β-lactamase; bla; confers resistance to ampicillin, carbenicillin, and related antibiotics
   6319..6423    -  promoter       AmpR promoter: bla
>Addgene plasmid #207338 | pCMV5D HA-Δ37 PPM1H | addgene full sequence | sequence record 412897 | Addgene NGS Result
GACGGATCGGGAGATCTCCCGATCCCCTATGGTGCACTCTCAGTACAATCTGCTCTGATGCCGCATAGTT
AAGCCAGTATCTGCTCCCTGCTTGTGTGTTGGAGGTCGCTGAGTAGTGCGCGAGCAAAATTTAAGCTACA
ACAAGGCAAGGCTTGACCGACAATTGCATGAAGAATCTGCTTAGGGTTAGGCGTTTTGCGCTGCTTCGCG
ATGTACGGGCCAGATATACGCGTTGACATTGATTATTGACTAGTTATTAATAGTAATCAATTACGGGGTC
ATTAGTTCATAGCCCATATATGGAGTTCCGCGTTACATAACTTACGGTAAATGGCCCGCCTGGCTGACCG
CCCAACGACCCCCGCCCATTGACGTCAATAATGACGTATGTTCCCATAGTAACGCCAATAGGGACTTTCC
ATTGACGTCAATGGGTGGAGTATTTACGGTAAACTGCCCACTTGGCAGTACATCAAGTGTATCATATGCC
AAGTCCGCCCCCTATTGACGTCAATGACGGTAAATGGCCCGCCTGGCATTATGCCCAGTACATGACCTTA
CGGGACTTTCCTACTTGGCAGTACATCTACGTATTAGTCATCGCTATTACCATGGTGATGCGGTTTTGGC
AGTACACCAATGGGCGTGGATAGCGGTTTGACTCACGGGGATTTCCAAGTCTCCACCCCATTGACGTCAA
TGGGAGTTTGTTTTGGCACCAAAATCAACGGGACTTTCCAAAATGTCGTAATAACCCCGCCCCGTTGACG
CAAATGGGCGGTAGGCGTGTACGGTGGGAGGTCTATATAAGCAGAGCTCGTTTAGTGAACCGTCAGAATT
GGCCACCGGATCTGCCGCCATGTACCCATACGATGTGCCAGATTACGCCGGATCCCGTTTCCCCTACGGG
CGGCCAGAGTTCCTGGGGCTGTCTCAGGACGAGGTGGAGTGCAGCGCCGACCACATCGCCCGCCCCATCC
TCATCCTCAAGGAGACTCGGCGGCTGCCCTGGGCCACTGGCTACGCAGAGGTTATCAATGCCGGGAAGAG
CACACACAATGAAGACCAAGCCAGCTGTGAGGTGCTCACTGTGAAGAAGAAGGCAGGGGCCGTGACCTCA
ACCCCAAACAGGAACTCATCCAAGAGACGGTCCTCCCTTCCCAATGGGGAAGGGCTGCAGCTGAAGGAGA
ACTCGGAATCCGAGGGTGTTTCCTGCCACTATTGGTCGCTGTTTGACGGGCACGCGGGGTCCGGGGCCGC
GGTGGTGGCGTCACGCCTGCTGCAGCACCACATCACGGAGCAGCTGCAGGACATCGTGGACATCCTGAAG
AACTCCGCCGTCCTGCCCCCTACCTGCCTGGGGGAGGAGCCTGAGAACACGCCCGCCAACAGCCGGACTC
TGACCCGGGCAGCCTCCCTGCGCGGAGGGGTGGGGGCCCCGGGCTCCCCCAGCACGCCCCCCACACGCTT
CTTTACCGAGAAGAAGATTCCCCATGAGTGCCTGGTCATCGGAGCGCTTGAAAGTGCATTCAAGGAAATG
GACCTACAGATAGAACGAGAGAGGAGTTCATATAATATATCTGGTGGCTGCACGGCCCTCATTGTGATTT
GCCTTTTGGGGAAGCTGTATGTTGCAAATGCTGGGGATAGCAGGGCCATAATCATCAGAAATGGAGAAAT
TATCCCCATGTCTTCAGAATTTACCCCCGAGACGGAGCGCCAGCGACTTCAGTACCTGGCATTCATGCAG
CCTCACTTGCTGGGAAATGAGTTCACACATTTGGAGTTTCCAAGGAGAGTACAGAGAAAGGAGCTTGGAA
AGAAGATGCTCTACAGGGACTTTAATATGACAGGCTGGGCATACAAAACCATTGAGGATGAGGACTTGAA
GTTCCCCCTTATATATGGAGAAGGCAAGAAGGCCCGGGTAATGGCAACTATTGGAGTGACCAGGGGACTT
GGGGACCATGACCTGAAGGTGCATGACTCCAACATCTACATTAAACCATTCCTGTCTTCAGCTCCAGAGG
TAAGAATCTACGATCTTTCAAAATATGATCATGGATCAGATGATGTGCTGATCTTGGCCACTGATGGACT
CTGGGACGTTTTATCAAATGAAGAAGTAGCAGAAGCAATCACTCAGTTTCTTCCTAACTGTGATCCAGAT
GATCCTCACAGGTACACACTGGCAGCTCAGGACCTGGTGATGCGTGCCCGGGGTGTGCTGAAGGACAGAG
GATGGCGGATATCTAATGACCGACTGGGCTCAGGAGACGACATTTCTGTATATGTCATTCCTTTAATACA
TGGAAACAAGCTGTCATGAGCGGCCGCTTACCCATACGATGTGCCAGATTACGCCTAAGTCGAGTCTAGA
GGGCCCGTTTAAACCCGCTGATCAGCCTCGACTGTGCCTTCTAGTTGCCAGCCATCTGTTGTTTGCCCCT
CCCCCGTGCCTTCCTTGACCCTGGAAGGTGCCACTCCCACTGTCCTTTCCTAATAAAATGAGGAAATTGC
ATCGCATTGTCTGAGTAGGTGTCATTCTATTCTGGGGGGTGGGGTGGGGCAGGACAGCAAGGGGGAGGAT
TGGGAAGACAATAGCAGGCATGCTGGGGATGCGGTGGGCTCTATGGCTTCTGAGGCGGAAAGAACCAGCT
GGGGCTCTAGGGGGTATCCCC
[124 nt withheld, positions 2682-2805]
C
[91 nt withheld, positions 2807-2897]
AGGGTGATGGTTCACGTACCTAGAAGTTCCTATTCCGAAGTTCCTATTCTCTAGAAAGTATAGGAACTTC
CTTGGCCAAAAAGCCTGAACTCACCGCGACGTCTGTCGAGAAGTTTCTGATCGAAAAGTTCGACAGCGTC
TCCGACCTGATGCAGCTCTCGGAGGGCGAAGAATCTCGTGCTTTCAGCTTCGATGTAGGAGGGCGTGGAT
ATGTCCTGCGGGTAAATAGCTGCGCCGATGGTTTCTACAAAGATCGTTATGTTTATCGGCACTTTGCATC
GGCCGCGCTCCCGATTCCGGAAGTGCTTGACATTGGGGAGTTCAGCGAGAGCCTGACCTATTGCATCTCC
CGCCGTGCACAGGGTGTCACGTTGCAAGACCTGCCTGAAACCGAACTGCCCGCTGTTCTGCAGCCGGTCG
CGGAGGCCATGGATGCGATCGCTGCGGCCGATCTTAGCCAGACGAGCGGGTTCGGCCCATTCGGACCGCA
AGGAATCGGTCAATACACTACATGGCGTGATTTCATATGCGCGATTGCTGATCCCCATGTGTATCACTGG
CAAACTGTGATGGACGACACCGTCAGTGCGTCCGTCGCGCAGGCTCTCGATGAGCTGATGCTTTGGGCCG
AGGACTGCCCCGAAGTCCGGCACCTCGTGCACGCGGATTTCGGCTCCAACAATGTCCTGACGGACAATGG
CCGCATAACAGCGGTCATTGACTGGAGCGAGGCGATGTTCGGGGATTCCCAATACGAGGTCGCCAACATC
TTCTTCTGGAGGCCGTGGTTGGCTTGTATGGAGCAGCAGACGCGCTACTTCGAGCGGAGGCATCCGGAGC
TTGCAGGATCGCCGCGGCTCCGGGCGTATATGCTCCGCATTGGTCTTGACCAACTCTATCAGAGCTTGGT
TGACGGCAATTTCGATGATGCAGCTTGGGCGCAGGGTCGATGCGACGCAATCGTCCGATCCGGAGCCGGG
ACTGTCGGGCGTACACAAATCGCCCGCAGAAGCGCGGCCGTCTGGACCGATGGCTGTGTAGAAGTACTCG
CCGATAGTGGAAACCGACGCCCCAGCACTCGTCCGAGGGCAAAGGAATAGCACGTACTACGAGATTTCGA
TTCCACCGCCGCCTTCTATGAAAGGTTGGGCTTCGGAATCGTTTTCCGGGACGCCGGCTGGATGATCCTC
CAGCGCGGGGATCTCATGCTGGAGTTCTTCGCCCACCCCAACTTGTTTATTGCAGCTTATAATGGTTACA
AATAAAGCAATAGCATCACAAATTTCACAAATAAAGCATTTTTTTCACTGCATTCTAGTTGTGGTTTGTC
CAAACTCATCAATGTATCTTATCATGTCTGTATACCGTCGACCTCTAGCTAGAGCTTGGCGTAATCATGG
TCATAGCTGTTTCCTGTGTGAAATTGTTATCCGCTCACAATTCCACACAACATACGAGCCGGAAGCATAA
AGTGTAAAGCCTGGGGTGCCTAATGAGTGAGCTAACTCACATTAATTGCGTTGCGCTCACTGCCCGCTTT
CCAGTCGGGAAACCTGTCGTGCCAGCTGCATTAATGAATCGGCCAACGCGCGGGGAGAGGCGGTTTGCGT
ATTGGGCGCTCTTCCGCTTCCTCGCTCACTGACTCGCTGCGCTCGGTCGTTCGGCTGCGGCGAGCGGTAT
CAGCTCACTCAAAGGCGGTAATACGGTTATCCACAGAATCAGGGGATAACGCAGGAAAGAACATGTGAGC
AAAAGGCCAGCAAAAGGCCAGGAACCGTAAAAAGGCCGCGTTGCTGGCGTTTTTCCATAGGCTCCGCCCC
CCTGACGAGCATCACAAAAATCGACGCTCAAGTCAGAGGTGGCGAAACCCGACAGGACTATAAAGATACC
AGGCGTTTCCCCCTGGAAGCTCCCTCGTGCGCTCTCCTGTTCCGACCCTGCCGCTTACCGGATACCTGTC
CGCCTTTCTCCCTTCGGGAAGCGTGGCGCTTTCTCATAGCTCACGCTGTAGGTATCTCAGTTCGGTGTAG
GTCGTTCGCTCCAAGCTGGGCTGTGTGCACGAACCCCCCGTTCAGCCCGACCGCTGCGCCTTATCCGGTA
ACTATCGTCTTGAGTCCAACCCGGTAAGACACGACTTATCGCCACTGGCAGCAGCCACTGGTAACAGGAT
TAGCAGAGCGAGGTATGTAGGCGGTGCTACAGAGTTCTTGAAGTGGTGGCCTAACTACGGCTACACTAGA
AGAACAGTATTTGGTATCTGCGCTCTGCTGAAGCCAGTTACCTTCGGAAAAAGAGTTGGTAGCTCTTGAT
CCGGCAAACAAACCACCGCTGGTAGCGGTGGTTTTTTTGTTTGCAAGCAGCAGATTACGCGCAGAAAAAA
AGGATCTCAAGAAGATCCTTTGATCTTTTCTACGGGGTCTGACGCTCAGTGGAACGAAAACTCACGTTAA
GGGATTTTGGTCATGAGATTATCAAAAAGGATCTTCACCTAGATCCTTTTAAATTAAAAATGAAGTTTTA
AATCAATCTAAAGTATATATGAGTAAACTTGGTCTGACAGTTACCAATGCTTAATCAGTGAGGCACCTAT
CTCAGCGATCTGTCTATTTCGTTCATCCATAGTTGCCTGACTCCCCGTCGTGTAGATAACTACGATACGG
GAGGGCTTACCATCTGGCCCCAGTGCTGCAATGATACCGCGAGACCCACGCTCACCGGCTCCAGATTTAT
CAGCAATAAACCAGCCAGCCGGAAGGGCCGAGCGCAGAAGTGGTCCTGCAACTTTATCCGCCTCCATCCA
GTCTATTAATTGTTGCCGGGAAGCTAGAGTAAGTAGTTCGCCAGTTAATAGTTTGCGCAACGTTGTTGCC
ATTGCTACAGGCATCGTGGTGTCACGCTCGTCGTTTGGTATGGCTTCATTCAGCTCCGGTTCCCAACGAT
CAAGGCGAGTTACATGATCCCCCATGTTGTGCAAAAAAGCGGTTAGCTCCTTCGGTCCTCCGATCGTTGT
CAGAAGTAAGTTGGCCGCAGTGTTATCACTCATGGTTATGGCAGCACTGCATAATTCTCTTACTGTCATG
CCATCCGTAAGATGCTTTTCTGTGACTGGTGAGTACTCAACCAAGTCATTCTGAGAATAGTGTATGCGGC
GACCGAGTTGCTCTTGCCCGGCGTCAATACGGGATAATACCGCGCCACATAGCAGAACTTTAAAAGTGCT
CATCATTGGAAAACGTTCTTCGGGGCGAAAACTCTCAAGGATCTTACCGCTGTTGAGATCCAGTTCGATG
TAACCCACTCGTGCACCCAACTGATCTTCAGCATCTTTTACTTTCACCAGCGTTTCTGGGTGAGCAAAAA
CAGGAAGGCAAAATGCCGCAAAAAAGGGAATAAGGGCGACACGGAAATGTTGAATACTCATACTCTTCCT
TTTTCAATATTATTGAAGCATTTATCAGGGTTATTGTCTCATGAGCGGATACATATTTGAATGTATTTAG
AAAAATAAACAAATAGGGGTTCCGCGCACATTTCCCCGAAAAGTGCCACCTGACGTC
